Addgene plasmid #236084: pAG Lenti CMV EGFP Puro
Purpose: Lentiviral backbone expressing EGFP, control for empty backbone 236083
Depositing lab: Melina Fan. Depositing organization: Addgene.
Backbone
  Vector backbone: pAG Lenti
  Backbone manufacturer: Addgene
  Backbone size w/o insert (bp): 7060
  Total vector size (bp): 7782
  Vector type: Lentiviral
  Selectable markers: Puromycin
Growth in bacteria
  Bacterial resistance: Ampicillin, 100 μg/mL
  Growth temperature: 30°C
  Growth strain: NEB Stable
  Copy number: High Copy
Gene/Insert
  Gene/Insert name: EGFP
  Species: Synthetic
  Insert size (bp): 717
  Promoter: CMV
  Cloning method: Restriction Enzyme; 5′ cloning site BstBI (not destroyed); 3′ cloning site BamHI (not destroyed)
  Sequencing primers: 5′ CMV-F
Terms and licenses: Academic/Nonprofit Terms; Industry Terms
How to cite: pAG Lenti CMV EGFP Puro was a gift from Melina Fan (Addgene plasmid # 236084 ; http://n2t.net/addgene:236084 ; RRID:Addgene_236084)
