[The description below was written by a language model from this plasmid's Addgene catalogue record and pLannotate feature annotations shown in this document.]
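Description:
pAG Lenti CMV EGFP Puro is a third-generation-style, self-inactivating HIV-1 lentiviral transfer plasmid of about 7.8 kb, built on the pAG Lenti backbone. It serves as the EGFP-expressing control for the corresponding empty backbone. It is propagated in E. coli through a high-copy ColE1/pUC-type origin with ampicillin selection (AmpR, β-lactamase). The record lists a recombination-tolerant growth strain, as is usual for plasmids carrying repeated LTRs. Remnants of cloning-vector sequence (lac promoter/operator, lacZα, lacI, rop and bom fragments, T3 and T7 promoters) flank the viral cassette and have no evident role in its function.

The viral genome is transcribed in packaging cells from a chimeric RSV promoter fused to a truncated 5' LTR, which makes genomic RNA production independent of Tat. Downstream are the Ψ packaging signal with a partial gag sequence, the RRE for Rev-dependent nuclear export, and the cPPT/CTS, which aids nuclear import of the reverse-transcribed genome. The internal cassette uses the CMV immediate-early promoter to drive the 717 bp EGFP insert, cloned between retained BstBI and BamHI sites. A puromycin N-acetyltransferase coding sequence follows for selection of transduced mammalian cells. The feature table annotates no separate promoter, IRES or 2A element in the short gap between EGFP and PuroR, so the record does not state how the two are co-expressed. A WPRE enhances transcript expression, and the ΔU3 3' LTR inactivates LTR promoter activity after integration. An SV40 poly(A) signal and SV40 origin lie outside the LTRs. Typical uses are as a fluorescent control for transduction efficiency, titre estimation and puromycin selection alongside constructs made in the matched empty vector.
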