Features (pLannotate 1.2.2; 30 found; start..end, strand, type, name):
     72..171     -  misc_feature   bom (fragment): basis of mobility region from pBR322
    273..308     -  CDS            rop (fragment): Rop protein, which maintains plasmids at low copy number; rop
    403..507     +  promoter       AmpR promoter: bla
    508..1368    +  CDS            AmpR: β-lactamase; bla; confers resistance to ampicillin, carbenicillin, and related antibiotics
   1539..2127    +  rep_origin     ori: high-copy-number ColE1/pMB1/pBR322/pUC origin of replication
   2310..2402    +  CDS            lacI (fragment): lac repressor; lacI; The lac repressor binds to the lac operator to inhibit transcription in E. coli. This inhibition can be relieved by adding lactose or isopropyl-β-D-thiogalactopyranoside (IPTG).
   2415..2436    +  protein_bind   CAP binding site: CAP binding activates transcription in the presence of cAMP. E. coli catabolite activator protein
   2451..2481    +  promoter       lac promoter: promoter for the E. coli lac operon
   2489..2505    +  protein_bind   lac operator: The lac repressor binds to the lac operator to inhibit transcription in E. coli. This inhibition can be relieved by adding lactose or isopropyl-β-D-thiogalactopyranoside (IPTG). lac repressor encoded by lacI
   2542..2559    -  misc_feature   MCS (fragment): pUC18/19 multiple cloning site
   2580..2598    +  promoter       T3 promoter: promoter for bacteriophage T3 RNA polymerase
   2626..2852    +  promoter       RSV promoter: Rous sarcoma virus enhancer/promoter
   2853..3033    +  LTR            5' LTR (truncated): truncated 5' long terminal repeat (LTR) from HIV-1
   3080..3205    +  misc_feature   HIV-1 Ψ: packaging signal of human immunodeficiency virus type 1
   3189..3552    +  CDS            HIV-1 gag (fragment): gag protein from human immunodeficiency virus 1; gag
   3698..3931    +  misc_feature   RRE: The Rev response element (RRE) of HIV-1 allows for Rev-dependent mRNA export from the nucleus to the cytoplasm.
   4308..4408    +  CDS            Rev (fragment): human immunodeficiency virus 1 (HIV-1) Rev protein; rev; enhances nuclear export of unspliced and incompletely spliced viral mRNAs
   4458..4575    +  misc_feature   cPPT/CTS: central polypurine tract and central termination sequence of HIV-1
   4624..4642    +  CDS            small t antigen (fragment): SV40 (simian virus 40) small t antigen
   4676..4879    +  promoter       CMV promoter: human cytomegalovirus (CMV) immediate early promoter
   4887..4906    +  promoter       TRE3GV promoter (fragment): 3rd-generation Tet-responsive promoter that can be activated by binding of Tet-On® 3G, optimized for retroviral and lentiviral vectors
   4939..5655    +  CDS            EGFP: EGFP is a basic (constitutively fluorescent) green fluorescent protein published in 1996, derived from Aequorea victoria. It is reported to be a rapidly-maturing weak dimer with moderate acid sensitivity.
   5722..6321    +  CDS            PuroR (fragment): puromycin N-acetyltransferase; pac from Streptomyces; confers resistance to puromycin
   6343..6931    +  misc_feature   WPRE: woodchuck hepatitis virus posttranscriptional regulatory element
   6947..7009    +  CDS            nef (fragment): NEF_HV1Z2 - Experimental evidence at protein level: Swiss-Prot protein existence level 1. Extracellular Nef protein targets CD4(+) T-lymphocytes for apoptosis by interacting with CXCR4 surface receptors. From Human immunodeficiency virus type 1 group M subtype D (isolate Z2/CDC-Z34) (HIV-1).
   7011..7244    +  LTR            3' LTR (ΔU3): self-inactivating 3' long terminal repeat (LTR) from HIV-1
   7322..7443    +  polyA_signal   SV40 poly(A) signal: SV40 polyadenylation signal
   7489..7624    +  rep_origin     SV40 ori: SV40 origin of replication
   7645..7663    -  promoter       T7 promoter: promoter for bacteriophage T7 RNA polymerase
   7691..66      +  CDS            lacZα (fragment) (across the origin): LacZα fragment of β-galactosidase; lacZ fragment
>Addgene plasmid #236084 | pAG Lenti CMV EGFP Puro | addgene full sequence | sequence record 467824 | Addgene NGS Result
TGGCGTAATAGCGAAGAGGCCCGCACCGATCGCCCTTCCCAACAGTTGCGCAGCCTGAATGGCGAATGGC
GCCTGATGCGGTATTTTCTCCTTACGCATCTGTGCGGTATTTCACACCGCATATGGTGCACTCTCAGTAC
AATCTGCTCTGATGCCGCATAGTTAAGCCAGCCCCGACACCCGCCAACACCCGCTGACGCGCCCTGACGG
GCTTGTCTGCTCCCGGCATCCGCTTACAGACAAGCTGTGACCGTCTCCGGGAGCTGCATGTGTCAGAGGT
TTTCACCGTCATCACCGAAACGCGCGAGACGAAAGGGCCTCGTGATACGCCTATTTTTATAGGTTAATGT
CATGATAATAATGGTTTCTTAGACGTCAGGTGGCACTTTTCGGGGAAATGTGCGCGGAACCCCTATTTGT
TTATTTTTCTAAATACATTCAAATATGTATCCGCTCATGAGACAATAACCCTGATAAATGCTTCAATAAT
ATTGAAAAAGGAAGAGTATGAGTATTCAACATTTCCGTGTCGCCCTTATTCCCTTTTTTGCGGCATTTTG
CCTTCCTGTTTTTGCTCACCCAGAAACGCTGGTGAAAGTAAAAGATGCTGAAGATCAGTTGGGTGCACGA
GTGGGTTACATCGAACTGGATCTCAACAGCGGTAAGATCCTTGAGAGTTTTCGCCCCGAAGAACGTTTTC
CAATGATGAGCACTTTTAAAGTTCTGCTATGTGGCGCGGTATTATCCCGTATTGACGCCGGGCAAGAGCA
ACTCGGTCGCCGCATACACTATTCTCAGAATGACTTGGTTGAGTACTCACCAGTCACAGAAAAGCATCTT
ACGGATGGCATGACAGTAAGAGAATTATGCAGTGCTGCCATAACCATGAGTGATAACACTGCGGCCAACT
TACTTCTGACAACGATCGGAGGACCGAAGGAGCTAACCGCTTTTTTGCACAACATGGGGGATCATGTAAC
TCGCCTTGATCGTTGGGAACCGGAGCTGAATGAAGCCATACCAAACGACGAGCGTGACACCACGATGCCT
GTAGCAATGGCAACAACGTTGCGCAAACTATTAACTGGCGAACTACTTACTCTAGCTTCCCGGCAACAAT
TAATAGACTGGATGGAGGCGGATAAAGTTGCAGGACCACTTCTGCGCTCGGCCCTTCCGGCTGGCTGGTT
TATTGCTGATAAATCTGGAGCCGGTGAGCGTGGGTCTCGCGGTATCATTGCAGCACTGGGGCCAGATGGT
AAGCCCTCCCGTATCGTAGTTATCTACACGACGGGGAGTCAGGCAACTATGGATGAACGAAATAGACAGA
TCGCTGAGATAGGTGCCTCACTGATTAAGCATTGGTAACTGTCAGACCAAGTTTACTCATATATACTTTA
GATTGATTTAAAACTTCATTTTTAATTTAAAAGGATCTAGGTGAAGATCCTTTTTGATAATCTCATGACC
AAAATCCCTTAACGTGAGTTTTCGTTCCACTGAGCGTCAGACCCCGTAGAAAAGATCAAAGGATCTTCTT
GAGATCCTTTTTTTCTGCGCGTAATCTGCTGCTTGCAAACAAAAAAACCACCGCTACCAGCGGTGGTTTG
TTTGCCGGATCAAGAGCTACCAACTCTTTTTCCGAAGGTAACTGGCTTCAGCAGAGCGCAGATACCAAAT
ACTGTTCTTCTAGTGTAGCCGTAGTTAGGCCACCACTTCAAGAACTCTGTAGCACCGCCTACATACCTCG
CTCTGCTAATCCTGTTACCAGTGGCTGCTGCCAGTGGCGATAAGTCGTGTCTTACCGGGTTGGACTCAAG
ACGATAGTTACCGGATAAGGCGCAGCGGTCGGGCTGAACGGGGGGTTCGTGCACACAGCCCAGCTTGGAG
CGAACGACCTACACCGAACTGAGATACCTACAGCGTGAGCTATGAGAAAGCGCCACGCTTCCCGAAGGGA
GAAAGGCGGACAGGTATCCGGTAAGCGGCAGGGTCGGAACAGGAGAGCGCACGAGGGAGCTTCCAGGGGG
AAACGCCTGGTATCTTTATAGTCCTGTCGGGTTTCGCCACCTCTGACTTGAGCGTCGATTTTTGTGATGC
TCGTCAGGGGGGCGGAGCCTATGGAAAAACGCCAGCAACGCGGCCTTTTTACGGTTCCTGGCCTTTTGCT
GGCCTTTTGCTCACATGTTCTTTCCTGCGTTATCCCCTGATTCTGTGGATAACCGTATTACCGCCTTTGA
GTGAGCTGATACCGCTCGCCGCAGCCGAACGACCGAGCGCAGCGAGTCAGTGAGCGAGGAAGCGGAAGAG
CGCCCAATACGCAAACCGCCTCTCCCCGCGCGTTGGCCGATTCATTAATGCAGCTGGCACGACAGGTTTC
CCGACTGGAAAGCGGGCAGTGAGCGCAACGCAATTAATGTGAGTTAGCTCACTCATTAGGCACCCCAGGC
TTTACACTTTATGCTTCCGGCTCGTATGTTGTGTGGAATTGTGAGCGGATAACAATTTCACACAGGAAAC
AGCTATGACCATGATTACGCCAAGCTTGCATGCCTGCAGCATGATTACGCCAAGCGCGCAATTAACCCTC
ACTAAAGGGAACAAAAGCTGGAGCTGCAAGCTTAATGTAGTCTTATGCAATACTCTTGTAGTCTTGCAAC
ATGGTAACGATGAGTTAGCAACATGCCTTACAAGGAGAGAAAAAGCACCGTGCATGCCGATTGGTGGAAG
TAAGGTGGTACGATCGTGCCTTATTAGGAAGGCAACAGACGGGTCTGACATGGATTGGACGAACCACTGA
ATTGCCGCATTGCAGAGATATTGTATTTAAGTGCCTAGCTCGATACATAAACGGGTCTCTCTGGTTAGAC
CAGATCTGAGCCTGGGAGCTCTCTGGCTAACTAGGGAACCCACTGCTTAAGCCTCAATAAAGCTTGCCTT
GAGTGCTTCAAGTAGTGTGTGCCCGTCTGTTGTGTGACTCTGGTAACTAGAGATCCCTCAGACCCTTTTA
GTCAGTGTGGAAAATCTCTAGCAGTGGCGCCCGAACAGGGACTTGAAAGCGAAAGGGAAACCAGAGGAGC
TCTCTCGACGCAGGACTCGGCTTGCTGAAGCGCGCACGGCAAGAGGCGAGGGGCGGCGACTGGTGAGTAC
GCCAAAAATTTTGACTAGCGGAGGCTAGAAGGAGAGAGATGGGTGCGAGAGCGTCAGTATTAAGCGGGGG
AGAATTAGATCGCGATGGGAAAAAATTCGGTTAAGGCCAGGGGGAAAGAAAAAATATAAATTAAAACATA
TAGTATGGGCAAGCAGGGAGCTAGAACGATTCGCAGTTAATCCTGGCCTGTTAGAAACATCAGAAGGCTG
TAGACAAATACTGGGACAGCTACAACCATCCCTTCAGACAGGATCAGAAGAACTTAGATCATTATATAAT
ACAGTAGCAACCCTCTATTGTGTGCATCAAAGGATAGAGATAAAAGACACCAAGGAAGCTTTAGACAAGA
TAGAGGAAGAGCAAAACAAAAGTAAGACCACCGCACAGCAAGCGGCCGCTGATCTTCAGACCTGGAGGAG
GAGATATGAGGGACAATTGGAGAAGTGAATTATATAAATATAAAGTAGTAAAAATTGAACCATTAGGAGT
AGCACCCACCAAGGCAAAGAGAAGAGTGGTGCAGAGAGAAAAAAGAGCAGTGGGAATAGGAGCTTTGTTC
CTTGGGTTCTTGGGAGCAGCAGGAAGCACTATGGGCGCAGCGTCAATGACGCTGACGGTACAGGCCAGAC
AATTATTGTCTGGTATAGTGCAGCAGCAGAACAATTTGCTGAGGGCTATTGAGGCGCAACAGCATCTGTT
GCAACTCACAGTCTGGGGCATCAAGCAGCTCCAGGCAAGAATCCTGGCTGTGGAAAGATACCTAAAGGAT
CAACAGCTCCTGGGGATTTGGGGTTGCTCTGGAAAACTCATTTGCACCACTGCTGTGCCTTGGAATGCTA
GTTGGAGTAATAAATCTCTGGAACAGATTTGGAATCACACGACCTGGATGGAGTGGGACAGAGAAATTAA
CAATTACACAAGCTTAATACACTCCTTAATTGAAGAATCGCAAAACCAGCAAGAAAAGAATGAACAAGAA
TTATTGGAATTAGATAAATGGGCAAGTTTGTGGAATTGGTTTAACATAACAAATTGGCTGTGGTATATAA
AATTATTCATAATGATAGTAGGAGGCTTGGTAGGTTTAAGAATAGTTTTTGCTGTACTTTCTATAGTGAA
TAGAGTTAGGCAGGGATATTCACCATTATCGTTTCAGACCCACCTCCCAACCCCGAGGGGACCCGACAGG
CCCGAAGGAATAGAAGAAGAAGGTGGAGAGAGAGACAGAGACAGATCCATTCGATTAGTGAACGGATCGG
CACTGCGTGCGCCAATTCTGCAGACAAATGGCAGTATTCATCCACAATTTTAAAAGAAAAGGGGGGATTG
GGGGGTACAGTGCAGGGGAAAGAATAGTAGACATAATAGCAACAGACATACAAACTAAAGAATTACAAAA
ACAAATTACAAAAATTCAAAATTTTCGGGTTTATTACAGGGACAGCAGAGATCCAGTTTGGTTAATTAGC
TAGCTAGGTCTTGAAAGGAGTGGGAATTGGCTCCGGTGCCCGTCAGTTTAATTAAGTGATGCGGTTTTGG
CAGTACATCAATGGGCGTGGATAGCGGTTTGACTCACGGGGATTTCCAAGTCTCCACCCCATTGACGTCA
ATGGGAGTTTGTTTTGGCACCAAAATCAACGGGACTTTCCAAAATGTCGTAACAACTCCGCCCCATTGAC
GCAAATGGGCGGTAGGCGTGTACGGTGGGAGGTCTATATAAGCAGAGCTTCTAGAGGTTTAGTGAACCGT
CAGATCCGCTAGCGCTACCGGTCGCCACCATGTTCGAAATGGTGAGCAAGGGCGAGGAGCTGTTCACCGG
GGTGGTGCCCATCCTGGTCGAGCTGGACGGCGACGTAAACGGCCACAAGTTCAGCGTGTCCGGCGAGGGC
GAGGGCGATGCCACCTACGGCAAGCTGACCCTGAAGTTCATCTGCACCACCGGCAAGCTGCCCGTGCCCT
GGCCCACCCTCGTGACCACCCTGACCTACGGCGTGCAGTGCTTCAGCCGCTACCCCGACCACATGAAGCA
GCACGACTTCTTCAAGTCCGCCATGCCCGAAGGCTACGTCCAGGAGCGCACCATCTTCTTCAAGGACGAC
GGCAACTACAAGACCCGCGCCGAGGTGAAGTTCGAGGGCGACACCCTGGTGAACCGCATCGAGCTGAAGG
GCATCGACTTCAAGGAGGACGGCAACATCCTGGGGCACAAGCTGGAGTACAACTACAACAGCCACAACGT
CTATATCATGGCCGACAAGCAGAAGAACGGCATCAAGGTGAACTTCAAGATCCGCCACAACATCGAGGAC
GGCAGCGTGCAGCTCGCCGACCACTACCAGCAGAACACCCCCATCGGCGACGGCCCCGTGCTGCTGCCCG
ACAACCACTACCTGAGCACCCAGTCCGCCCTGAGCAAAGACCCCAACGAGAAGCGCGATCACATGGTCCT
GCTGGAGTTCGTGACCGCCGCCGGGATCACTCTCGGCATGGACGAGCTGTACAAGGGATCCGGCGCAACA
AACTTCTCTCTGCTGAAACAAGCCGGAGATGTCGAAGAGAATCCTGGACCGATGACCGAGTACAAGCCCA
CGGTGCGCCTCGCCACCCGCGACGACGTCCCCAGGGCCGTACGCACCCTCGCCGCCGCGTTCGCCGACTA
CCCCGCCACGCGCCACACCGTCGATCCGGACCGCCACATCGAGCGGGTCACCGAGCTGCAAGAACTCTTC
CTCACGCGCGTCGGGCTCGACATCGGCAAGGTGTGGGTCGCGGACGACGGCGCAGCGGTGGCGGTCTGGA
CCACGCCGGAGAGCGTCGAAGCGGGGGCGGTGTTCGCCGAGATCGGCCCGCGCATGGCCGAGTTGAGCGG
TTCCCGGCTGGCCGCGCAGCAACAGATGGAAGGCCTCCTGGCACCGCACCGGCCCAAGGAGCCCGCGTGG
TTCCTGGCCACCGTCGGCGTCTCGCCCGACCACCAGGGCAAGGGTCTGGGCAGCGCCGTCGTGCTCCCCG
GAGTGGAGGCGGCCGAGCGCGCCGGGGTGCCCGCCTTCCTGGAGACCTCCGCGCCCCGCAACCTCCCCTT
CTACGAGCGGCTCGGCTTCACCGTCACCGCCGACGTCGAGGTGCCCGAAGGACCGCGCACCTGGTGCATG
ACCCGCAAGCCCGGTGCCTGAACGCGTTAAGTCGACATCGATAATCAACCTCTGGATTACAAAATTTGTG
AAAGATTGACTGGTATTCTTAACTATGTTGCTCCTTTTACGCTATGTGGATACGCTGCTTTAATGCCTTT
GTATCATGCTATTGCTTCCCGTATGGCTTTCATTTTCTCCTCCTTGTATAAATCCTGGTTGCTGTCTCTT
TATGAGGAGTTGTGGCCCGTTGTCAGGCAACGTGGCGTGGTGTGCACTGTGTTTGCTGACGCAACCCCCA
CTGGTTGGGGCATTGCCACCACCTGTCAGCTCCTTTCCGGGACTTTCGCTTTCCCCCTCCCTATTGCCAC
GGCGGAACTCATCGCCGCCTGCCTTGCCCGCTGCTGGACAGGGGCTCGGCTGTTGGGCACTGACAATTCC
GTGGTGTTGTCGGGGAAATCATCGTCCTTTCCTTGGCTGCTCGCCTGTGTTGCCACCTGGATTCTGCGCG
GGACGTCCTTCTGCTACGTCCCTTCGGCCCTCAATCCAGCGGACCTTCCTTCCCGCGGCCTGCTGCCGGC
TCTGCGGCCTCTTCCGCGTCTTCGCCTTCGCCCTCAGACGAGTCGGATCTCCCTTTGGGCCGCCTCCCCG
CGTTTAAACGTCGACTTTAAGACCAATGACTTACAAGGCAGCTGTAGATCTTAGCCACTTTTTAAAAGAA
AAGGGGGGACTGGAAGGGCTAATTCACTCCCAACGAAGACAAGATCTGCTTTTTGCTTGTACTGGGTCTC
TCTGGTTAGACCAGATCTGAGCCTGGGAGCTCTCTGGCTAACTAGGGAACCCACTGCTTAAGCCTCAATA
AAGCTTGCCTTGAGTGCTTCAAGTAGTGTGTGCCCGTCTGTTGTGTGACTCTGGTAACTAGAGATCCCTC
AGACCCTTTTAGTCAGTGTGGAAAATCTCTAGCAGTAGTAGTTCATGTCATCTTATTATTCAGTATTTAT
AACTTGCAAAGAAATGAATATCAGAGAGTGAGAGGTGTACAAACTTGTTTATTGCAGCTTATAATGGTTA
CAAATAAAGCAATAGCATCACAAATTTCACAAATAAAGCATTTTTTTCACTGCATTCTAGTTGTGGTTTG
TCCAAACTCATCAATGTATCTTAACTAGTTCATGTCTGGCTCTAGCTATCCCGCCCCTAACTCCGCCCAT
CCCGCCCCTAACTCCGCCCAGTTCCGCCCATTCTCCGCCCCATGGCTGACTAATTTTTTTTATTTATGCA
GAGGCCGAGGCCGCCTCGGCCTCTGAGCTATTCCAGAAGTAGTGAGGAGGCTTTTTTGGAGGCCTAGGGA
CGTACCCAATTCGCCCTATAGTGAGTCGTATTACGCGCGCTCCCCGGGTACCGAGCTCGAATTCACTGGC
CGTCGTTTTACAACGTCGTGACTGGGAAAACCCTGGCGTTACCCAACTTAATCGCCTTGCAGCACATCCC
CCTTTCGCCAGC
